>Addgene plasmid #41504 | TAL-4GA1 | depositor partial sequence | sequence record 55373 | TAL-4GA1 sequence 220 bps
GAATGCAGGTTGTCGCCATCGCCTCTAACAAGGGGGGAAAGCAAGCCCTGGAAACCGTGCAAAGGTTGTT
GCCCGTCCTTTGTCAAGACCACGGCCTTACACCCGAGCAAGTCGTGGCCATTGCATCAAACATCGGTGGC
AAACAGGCTCTTGAGACTGTTCAGAGACTTCTCCCAGTTCTCTGTCAAGCCCACGGTTTGACACCCGACC
AAGGGCATTC
