>Addgene plasmid #41504 | TAL-4GA1 | addgene partial sequence | sequence record 55923 | M13_pUC_fwd
TCGAGCTCGGTACCTCGCGAATGCATCTAGATCCAAATGAATGCAGGTTGTCGCCATCGCCTCTAACAAG
GGGGGAAAGCAAGCCCTGGAAACCGTGCAAAGGTTGTTGCCCGTCCTTTGTCAAGACCACGGCCTTACAC
CCGAGCAAGTCGTGGCCATTGCATCAAACATCGGTGGCAAACAGGCTCTTGAGACTGTTCAGAGACTTCT
CCCAGTTCTCTGTCAAGCCCACGGTTTGACACCCGACCAAGGGCATTCCCAAATATCGGATCCCGGGCCC
GTCGACTGCAGAGGCCTGCATGCAAGCTTGGCGTAATCATGGTCATAGCTGTTTCCTGTGTGAAATTGTT
ATCCGCTCACAATTCCACACAACATACGAGCCGGAAGCATAAAGTGTAAAGCCTGGGGTGCCTAATGAGT
GAGCTAACTCACATTAATTGCGTTGCGCTCACTGCCCGCTTTCCAGTCGGGAAACCTGTCGTGCCAGCTG
CATTAATGAATCGGCCAACGCGCGGGGAGAGGCGGTTTGCGTATTGGGCGCTCTTCCGCTTCCTCGCTCA
CTGACTCGCTGCGCTCGGTCGTTCGGCTGCGGCGAGCGGTATCAGCTCACTCAAAGGCGGTAATACGGTT
ATCCACAGAATCAGGGGATAACGCAGGAAAGAACATGTGAGCAAAAGGCCAGCAAAAGGCCAGGAACCGT
AAAAAGGCCGCGTTGCTGGCGTTTTTCCATAGGCTCCGCCCCCCTGACGAGCATCACAAAAATCGACGCT
CAAGTCAGAGGTGGCGAAACCCGACAGGACTATAAAGATACCAGGCGTTTCCCCCTGGAAGCTCCCTCGT
GCGCTCTCCTGTTCCGACCCTGCCGCTTACCGGATACCTGTCCGCCTTTCTCCCTTCGGGAAGCGTGGCG
CTTTCTCATAGCTCACGCTGTAGGTATCTCAGTTCGGTGTA
