[The description below was written by a language model from this plasmid's Addgene catalogue record.]
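Description:
TAL-4GA1 is a small, high-copy bacterial cloning plasmid built on a custom backbone of about 2.96 kb and classified as a PCR cloning vector. It is propagated in E. coli under ampicillin selection. The record does not name the origin of replication, and no feature table is provided, so the detailed layout of the backbone is not documented. The insert is flanked by standard M13/pUC forward and reverse primer sites, which are used for sequence verification and indicate a pUC-style cloning region.

The payload is a synthetic insert of roughly 220 bp named 4GA1. The associated publication describes a ligation-independent cloning method for high-throughput assembly of transcription activator-like effector (TALE) genes, so this plasmid is evidently one member of a library of building-block fragments for that system. TALE DNA-binding domains are made of tandem repeats of about 34 amino acids, each recognising one nucleotide, and an insert of this size would be consistent with a short block of about two repeats. The name may encode the block's position in the array and its target bases, but the record does not define the naming scheme, the repeat-variable residues, or the cloning method, so this reading is inferential.

The plasmid carries no recorded promoter, tag, reporter or expression element for the insert. It appears to serve purely as a storage and amplification template from which the repeat module is obtained and joined with other library parts to build custom TALE arrays, such as those used in designer nucleases or transcriptional regulators.
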