Addgene plasmid #41504: TAL-4GA1
Depositing lab: Veit Hornung. Depositing organization: Universitaetsklinikum Bonn. Publication: A ligation-independent cloning technique for high-throughput assembly of transcription activator-like effector genes. Schmid-Burgk JL, Schmidt T, Kaiser V, Honing K, Hornung V. Nat Biotechnol. 2012 Dec 16. doi: 10.1038/nbt.2460. PubMed 23242165.
Backbone
  Vector backbone: Custom backbone
  Backbone size w/o insert (bp): 2961
  Vector type: PCR Cloning Vector
Growth in bacteria
  Bacterial resistance: Ampicillin, 100 μg/mL
  Growth temperature: 37°C
  Growth strain: DH10B
  Copy number: High Copy
Gene/Insert
  Gene/Insert name: 4GA1
  Species: Synthetic
  Insert size (bp): 220
  Cloning method: Unknown
  Sequencing primers: 5′ M13_pUC_fwd; 3′ M13_pUC_rev
Terms and licenses: Academic/Nonprofit Terms; Industry Terms: Not Available to Industry
How to cite: TAL-4GA1 was a gift from Veit Hornung (Addgene plasmid # 41504 ; http://n2t.net/addgene:41504 ; RRID:Addgene_41504)
